Addgene plasmid #59917: pScalps_puro_mIL-2Rα
Purpose: Expresses mouse interleukin-2 receptor alpha chain
Depositing lab: Silvia Monticelli. Depositing organization: Institute for Research in Biomedicine, Switzerland. Publication: Two Functionally Distinct Subsets of Mast Cells Discriminated By IL-2-Independent CD25 Activities. Deho' L, Leoni C, Brodie TM, Montagner S, De Simone M, Polletti S, Barozzi I, Natoli G, Monticelli S. J Immunol. 2014 Sep 1;193(5):2196-206. doi: 10.4049/jimmunol.1400516. Epub 2014 Jul 25. PubMed 25063866.
Backbone
  Vector backbone: pScalps
  Backbone size w/o insert (bp): 7740
  Total vector size (bp): 8547
  Vector type: Lentiviral
  Selectable markers: Puromycin
Growth in bacteria
  Bacterial resistance: Ampicillin, 100 μg/mL
  Growth temperature: 37°C
  Growth strain: JM109
  Copy number: Unknown
Gene/Insert
  Gene/Insert name: interleukin 2 receptor alpha
  Species: M. musculus (mouse)
  Insert size (bp): 807
  Entrez Gene: Il2ra (a.k.a. CD25, Il2r, Ly-43)
  Cloning method: Restriction Enzyme; 5′ cloning site BAMHI (not destroyed); 3′ cloning site XHOI (not destroyed)
  Sequencing primers: 5′ GCTTCTCGCTTCTGTTCG; 3′ GTTGTCAAGCGATGAGGCGCGT
Terms and licenses: Academic/Nonprofit Terms; Industry Terms: Not Available to Industry
How to cite: pScalps_puro_mIL-2Rα was a gift from Silvia Monticelli (Addgene plasmid # 59917 ; http://n2t.net/addgene:59917 ; RRID:Addgene_59917)
