[The description below was written by a language model from this plasmid's Addgene catalogue record.]
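Description:
pScalps_puro_mIL-2Rα is a lentiviral expression plasmid built on the pScalps backbone and designed to deliver the mouse interleukin-2 receptor alpha chain (Il2ra, also known as CD25) into mammalian cells. The backbone is listed at about 7.7 kb and the complete plasmid at roughly 8.5 kb. It is propagated in E. coli under ampicillin selection; the copy number is recorded as unknown, and the record does not name the bacterial origin of replication. As a lentiviral transfer vector it would be packaged into viral particles with helper functions supplied in trans, allowing stable integration of the cassette into target cells. Transduced cells can then be selected with puromycin, the mammalian marker indicated by both the catalogue fields and the plasmid name.

The payload is an 807 bp mouse Il2ra insert, cloned by restriction digestion between BamHI at the 5′ end and XhoI at the 3′ end, with both sites preserved so the insert can be excised or exchanged. No epitope tags, fusion partners or reporters are recorded. No feature table is available, so the record does not state which promoter drives the insert, how the puromycin resistance gene is expressed, or which specific viral elements (LTRs, packaging signal, post-transcriptional elements) are present.

The stated purpose is simply expression of mouse IL-2Rα. The associated publication concerns mast cell subsets distinguished by IL-2-independent activities of CD25, which suggests the construct was used to enforce CD25 expression and examine its functional consequences in that setting.
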