>Addgene plasmid #59917 | pScalps_puro_mIL-2Rα | depositor partial sequence | sequence record 94969 | pScalps_puro_mIL-2Rα sequence 896 bps
TCACTCGGCGCGCCAGTCCTCCGACAGACTGAGTCGCCCGGGGGTCTAGAAGCGCTGGATCCAGGAAGAT
GGAGCCACGCTTGCTGATGTTGGGGTTTCTCTCATTAACCATAGTACCCAGTTGTCGGGCAGAACTGTGT
CTGTATGACCCACCCGAGGTCCCCAATGCCACATTCAAAGCCCTCTCCTACAAGAACGGCACCATCCTAA
ACTGTGAATGCAAGAGAGGTTTCCGAAGACTAAAGGAATTGGTCTATATGCGTTGCTTAGGAAACTCCTG
GAGCAGCAACTGCCAGTGCACCAGCAACTCCCATGACAAATCGAGAAAGCAAGTTACAGCTCAACTTGAA
CACCAGAAAGAGCAACAAACCACAACAGACATGCAGAAGCCAACACAGTCTATGCACCAAGAGAACCTTA
CAGGTCACTGCAGGGAGCCACCTCCTTGGAAACATGAAGATTCCAAGAGAATCTATCATTTCGTGGAAGG
ACAGAGTGTTCACTACGAGTGTATTCCGGGATACAAGGCTCTACAGAGAGGTCCTGCTATTAGCATCTGC
AAGATGAAGTGTGGGAAAACGGGGTGGACTCAGCCCCAGCTCACATGTGTAGATGAAAGAGAACACCACC
GATTTCTGGCTAGTGAGGAATCTCAAGGAAGCAGAAATTCTTCTCCCGAGAGTGAGACTTCCTGCCCCAT
AACCACCACAGACTTCCCACAACCCACAGAAACAACTGCAATGACGGAGACATTTGTGCTCACAATGGAG
TATAAGGTAGCAGTGGCCAGCTGCCTCTTCCTGCTCATCAGCATCCTCCTCCTGAGCGGGCTCACCTGGC
AACACAGATGGAGGAAGAGCAGAAGAACCATCTAGCAAGCTCGAGCCGCGGGTTAA
