>Addgene plasmid #59917 | pScalps_puro_mIL-2Rα | addgene partial sequence | sequence record 97665 | SFFVpro-F 5'-CTTCTGCTTCCCGAGCTCTA-3'
TCCTCCGACAGACTGAGTCGCCCGGGGGTCTAGAAGCGCTGGATCCAGGAAGATGGAGCCACGCTTGCTG
ATGTTGGGGTTTCTCTCATTAACCATAGTACCCAGTTGTCGGGCAGAACTGTGTCTGTATGACCCACCCG
AGGTCCCCAATGCCACATTCAAAGCCCTCTCCTACAAGAACGGCACCATCCTAAACTGTGAATGCAAGAG
AGGTTTCCGAAGACTAAAGGAATTGGTCTATATGCGTTGCTTAGGAAACTCCTGGAGCAGCAACTGCCAG
TGCACCAGCAACTCCCATGACAAATCGAGAAAGCAAGTTACAGCTCAACTTGAACACCAGAAAGAGCAAC
AAACCACAACAGACATGCAGAAGCCAACACAGTCTATGCACCAAGAGAACCTTACAGGTCACTGCAGGGA
GCCACCTCCTTGGAAACATGAAGATTCCAAGAGAATCTATCATTTCGTGGAAGGACAGAGTGTTCACTAC
GAGTGTATTCCGGGATACAAGGCTCTACAGAGAGGTCCTGCTATTAGCATCTGCAAGATGAAGTGTGGGA
AAACGGGGTGGACTCAGCCCCAGCTCACATGTGTAGATGAAAGAGAACACCACCGATTTCTGGCTAGTGA
GGAATCTCAAGGAAGCAGAAATTCTTCTCCCGAGAGTGAGACTTCCTGCCCCATAACCACCACAGACTTC
CCACAACCCACAGAAACAACTGCAATGACGGAGACATTTGTGCTCACAATGGAGTATAAGGTAGCAGTGG
CCAGCTGCCTCTTCCTGCTCATCAGCATCCTCCTCCTGAGCGGGCTCACCTGGCAACACAGATGGAGGAA
GAGCAGAAGAACCATCTAGCAAGCTCGAGCCGCGGGTTAACTGGCCAGAATTCTCGACCTTG
